>Addgene plasmid #148216 | pAc5.1B-lambdaN-HA-DmMUB-E_AA | depositor full sequence | sequence record 290664 | Full Sequence
CTTCAAGGAATTAATTCTATATTCTAAAAACACAAATGATACTTCTAAAAAAAATCATGAATGGCATCAA
CTCTGAATCAAATCTTTGCAGATGCACCTACTTCTCATTTCCACTGTCACATCATTTTTCCAGATCTCGC
TGCCTGTTATGTGGCCCACAAACCAAGACACGTTTTATGGCCATTAAAGCTGGCTGATCGTCGCCAAACA
CCAAATACATATCAATATGTACATTCGAGAAAGAAGCGATCAAAGAAGCGTCTTCGGGCGAGTAGGAGAA
TGCGGAGGAGAAGGAGAACGAGCTGATCTAGTATCTCTCCACAATCCAATGCCAACTGACCAACTGGCCA
TATTCGGAGCAATTTGAAGCCAATTTCCATCGCCTGGCGATCGCTCCATTCTTGGCTATATGTTTTTCAC
CGTTCCCGGGGCCATTTTCAAAGACTCGTCGGTAAGATAAGATTGTGTCACTCGCTGTCTCTCTTCATTT
GTCGAAGAATGCTGAGGAATTTCGCGATGACGTCGGCGAGTATTTTGAAGAATGAGAATAATTTGTATTT
ATACGAAAATCAGTTAGTGGAATTTTCTACAAAAACATGTTATCTATAGATAATTTTGTTGCAAAATATG
TTGACTATGACAAAGATTGTATGTATATACCTTTAATGTATTCTCATTTTCTTATGTATTTATAATGGCA
ATGATGATACTGATGATATTTTAAGATGATGCCAGACCACAGGCTGATTTCTGCGTCTTTTGCCGAACGC
AGTGCATGTGCGGTTGTTGTTTTTTGGAATAGTTTCAATTTTCGGACTGTCCGCTTTGATTTCAGTTTCT
TGGCTTATTCAAAAAGCAAAGTAAAGCCAAAAAAGCGAGATGGCAATACCAAATGCGGCAAAACGGTAGT
GGAAGGAAAGGGGTGCGGGGCAGCGGAAGGAAGGGTGGGGCGGGGCGTGGCGGGGTCTGTGGCTGGGCGC
GACGTCACCGACGTTGGAGCCACTCCTTTGACCATGTGTGCGTGTGTGTATTATTCGTGTCTCGCCACTC
GCCGGTTGTTTTTTTCTTTTTATCTCGCTCTCTCTAGCGCCATCTCGTACGCATGCTCAACGCACCGCAT
GTTGCCGTGTCCTTTATGCGTCATTTTGGCTCGAAATAGGCAATTATTTAAACAAAGATTAGTCAACGAA
AACGCTAAAATAAATAAGTCTACAATATGGTTACTTATTGCCATGTGTGTGCAGCCAACGATAGCAACAA
AAGCAACAACACAGTGGCTTTCCCTCTTTCACTTTTTGTTTGCAAGCGCGTGCGAGCAAGACGGCACGAC
CGGCAAACGCAATTACGCTGACAAAGAGCAGACGAAGTTTTGGCCGAAAAACATCAAGGCGCCTGATACG
AATGCATTTGCAATAACAATTGCGATATTTAATATTGTTTATGAAGCTGTTTGACTTCAAAACACACAAA
AAAAAAAATAAAACAAATTATTTGAAAGAGAATTAGGAATCGGACAGCTTATCGTTACGGGCTAACAGCA
CACCGAGACGAAATAGCTTACCTGACGTCACAGCCTCTGGAAGAACTGCCGCCAAGCAGAGAGAGAGAGA
AAAAGAGGGAGAGCAGCTTAGACCGCATGTGCTTGTGTGTGAGGCGTCTCTCTCTTCGTCTCCTGTTTGC
GCAAACGCATAGACTGCACTGAGAAAATCGATTACCTATTTTTTATGAATGAATATTTGCACTATTACTA
TTCAAAACTATTAAGATAGCAATCACATTCAATAGCCAAATACTATACCACCTGAGCGATGCAACGAAAT
GATCAATTTGAGCAAAAATGCTGCATATTTAGGACGGCATCATTATAGAAATGCTTCTTGCTGTGTACTT
TTCTCTCGTCTGGCAGCTGTTTCGCCGTTATTGTTAAAACCGGCTTAAGTTAGGTGTGTTTTCTACGACT
AGTGATGCCCCTACTAGAAGATGTGTGTTGCACAAATGTCCCTGAATAACCAATTTGAAGTGCAGATAGC
AGTAAACGTAAGCTAATATGAATATTATTTAACTGTAATGTTTTAATATCGCTGGACATTACTAATAAAC
CCACTATAAACACATGTACATATGTATGTTTTGGCATACAATGAGTAGTTGGGGAAAAAATGTGTAAAAG
CACCGTGACCATCACAGCATAAAGATAACCAGCTGAAGTATCGAATATGAGTAACCCCCAAATTGAATCA
CATGCCGCAACTGATAGGACCCATGGAAGTACACTCTTCATGGCGATATACAAGACACACACAAGCACGA
ACACCCAGTTGCGGAGGAAATTCTCCGTAAATGAAAACCCAATCGGCGAACAATTCATACCCATATATGG
TAAAAGTTTTGAACGCGACTTGAGAGCGGAGAGCATTGCGGCTGATAAGGTTTTAGCGCTAAGCGGGCTT
TATAAAACGGGCTGCGGGACCAGTTTTCATATCACTACCGTTTGAGTTCTTGTGCTGTGTGGATACTCCT
CCCGACACAAAGCCGCTCCATCAGCCAGCAGTCGTCTAATCCAGAGACCCCGGATCGGGGTACCAACATG
GACGCACAAACACGACGACGTGAGCGTCGCGCTGAGAAACAAGCTCAATGGAAAGCTGCAAACGGTGGAT
CTCCTCCACATATGGCTTACCCATACGATGTTCCAGATTACGCTCCTCCAAGCTTGATCATGGAAGACAA
TAACACGAGCAGCAGTGCGGGCGGTGCGTCCATCAAACACGAGGATCCATCGGTGACACTCACAATAAGG
CTGATTATGCAAGGAAAGGAGGTTGGTAGTATTATTGGTAAAAAGGGTGAAATTGTCAACAGATTTCGTG
AAGAGTCTGGTGCCAAAATCAACATTTCGGATGGCTCATGCCCGGAACGTATTGTGACTGTGTCTGGTAC
AACTAATGCAATCTTTTCGGCATTCACGCTCATTACAAAGAAGTTCGAAGAGTGGTGCTCGCAGTTCAAT
GATGTAGGCAAAGTTGGTAAAACTCAAATACCCATTCGATTGATTGTGCCCGCCAGTCAATGTGGATCGT
TAATTGGCAAGAGTGGTTCAAAGATCAAGGAAATTCGTCAGACCACGGGCTGCTCCATCCAAGTGGCCAG
TGAAATGCTACCCAATTCCACAGAGCGGGCGGTTACCTTGAGCGGCAGTGCCGAGCAGATCACCCAGTGC
ATCTATCAGATATGTCTTGTCATGTTGGAGTCCCCGCCACGCGGTGCCACCATCCCGTACCGACCAAAAC
CACAGGTTACTGGCCCCGTCATCCTGGCCAATGGACAGGCTTTCACCATCCAAGGAAACTACGCGGTGCC
CACACAAGAGGTGGCCAAGAACCCGCTGGCCAGTCTGGCCGCCTTGGGCCTGGCTGGGATGAATCCGGCC
AGCACTGGGGGCATCAACCACACAGGTGAGTTGAGCGCTTCTGCGGCCAGATGCCAGACAGATTTCCAAT
CTAATCTAGGCTCTGCCCCAGCAGCCTTGGCTGCACTGGCCGGGTCGCAACTGCGTACAGCGAATCCCGC
GAACCGAGCCCAGCAGCAGCAGCACGAGATGACCGTCTCAAACGACCTGATTGGCTGCATCATCGGCAAG
GGTGGCACCAAGATCGCCGAGATTCGCCAAATATCCGGCGCCATGATCCGGATCTCCAACTGCGAGGAGC
GCGAGGGCGGCAATACCGACCGCACCATCACCATCAGCGGCAATCCGGACTCGGTGGCCCTGGCCCAATA
CTTAATCAATATGAGTGTTGAGCTGCAGAAGGCCAATCTCCTGGAGCAGGCCCAGTCCCAGCAGAACGGA
GGTGCTGCCGCAGCTCCCGGAGCTGCTGCTGCTGGAGTGGCGGCAGTCACCGGAGCAGCAGCTCCGACCT
CGGCCACAAACGGAGCTATCACGACGGTGACCCTCACCAGCGGCACTGGTGTCGTGGGAGCCGGTGCTGC
AGGAGCCGCCGGGGTTGCCAATGGCGCAAATCCGGCGGCAAACGGCGGCGGCAGCAATGGCACCATCTCC
GCCACCGGATACGCCAGTGCCAATGGCGGCCAGGCCACAAATGGATCGGTCGGAGTAAACCCGGCAGCGG
CCGCCGCCCTGTCCAGTCCTCTGGCCTCGGCCCTTCAGCTGCTGACCAAACCGGGAGCCCTAAGCGCTCT
GTCCAACCTGAGCGCCCTCGACCTGCTCAACCTAACCACGCTGGGAAACACCAATGGGGCCGGAGCCAAT
CCGGGCGGACCGCCTGTGCAGACGACGGGCGTAAATCGGGCAAAGGGTCACTATGCCACCTCCCGATTCC
GGCAGCACCAGACGGAGACCGGTGGCGAAGCGGAGAAGCCGCGCAACAAGTTTAATCCGTACTAATCTAG
AGGGCCCGCGGTTCGAAGGTAAGCCTATCCCTAACCCTCTCCTCGGTCTCGATTCTACGCGTACCGGTCA
TCATCACCATCACCATTGAGTTTAAACCCGCTGATCAGCCTCGACTGTGCCTTCTAAGGCCTGAGCTCGC
TGATCAGCCTCGATCGAGGATCCAGACATGATAAGATACATTGATGAGTTTGGACAAACCACAACTAGAA
TGCAGTGAAAAAAATGCTTTATTTGTGAAATTTGTGATGCTATTGCTTTATTTGTAACCATTATAAGCTG
CAATAAACAAGTTAACAACAACAATTGCATTCATTTTATGTTTCAGGTTCAGGGGGAGGTGTGGGAGGTT
TTTTAAAGCAAGTAAAACCTCTACAAATGTGGTATGGCTGATTATGATCAGTCGACCGATGCCCTTGAGA
GCCTTCAACCCAGTCAGCTCCTTCCGGTGGGCGCGGGGCATGACTATCGTCGCCGCACTTATGACTGTCT
TCTTTATCATGCAACTCGTAGGACAGGTGCCGGCAGCGCTCTGGGTCATTTTCGGCGAGGACCGCTTTCG
CTGGAGCGCGACGATGATCGGCCTGTCGCTTGCGGTATTCGGAATCTTGCACGCCCTCGCTCAAGCCTTC
GTCACTGGTCCCGCCACCAAACGTTTCGGCGAGAAGCAGGCCATTATCGCCGGCATGGCGGCCGACGCGC
TGGGCTACGTCTTGCTGGCGTTCGCGACGCGAGGCTGGATGGCCTTCCCCATTATGATTCTTCTCGCTTC
CGGCGGCATCGGGATGCCCGCGTTGCAGGCCATGCTGTCCAGGCAGGTAGATGACGACCATCAGGGACAG
CTTCAAGGATCGCTCGCGGCTCTTACCAGCCAGCAAAAGGCCAGGAACCGTAAAAAGGCCGCGTTGCTGG
CGTTTTTCCATAGGCTCCGCCCCCCTGACGAGCATCACAAAAATCGACGCTCAAGTCAGAGGTGGCGAAA
CCCGACAGGACTATAAAGATACCAGGCGTTTCCCCCTGGAAGCTCCCTCGTGCGCTCTCCTGTTCCGACC
CTGCCGCTTACCGGATACCTGTCCGCCTTTCTCCCTTCGGGAAGCGTGGCGCTTTCTCAATGCTCACGCT
GTAGGTATCTCAGTTCGGTGTAGGTCGTTCGCTCCAAGCTGGGCTGTGTGCACGAACCCCCCGTTCAGCC
CGACCGCTGCGCCTTATCCGGTAACTATCGTCTTGAGTCCAACCCGGTAAGACACGACTTATCGCCACTG
GCAGCAGCCACTGGTAACAGGATTAGCAGAGCGAGGTATGTAGGCGGTGCTACAGAGTTCTTGAAGTGGT
GGCCTAACTACGGCTACACTAGAAGGACAGTATTTGGTATCTGCGCTCTGCTGAAGCCAGTTACCTTCGG
AAAAAGAGTTGGTAGCTCTTGATCCGGCAAACAAACCACCGCTGGTAGCGGTGGTTTTTTTGTTTGCAAG
CAGCAGATTACGCGCAGAAAAAAAGGATCTCAAGAAGATCCTTTGATCTTTTCTACGGGGTCTGACGCTC
AGTGGAACGAAAACTCACGTTAAGGGATTTTGGTCATGAGATTATCAAAAAGGATCTTCACCTAGATCCT
TTTAAATTAAAAATGAAGTTTTAAATCAATCTAAAGTATATATGAGTAAACTTGGTCTGACAGTTACCAA
TGCTTAATCAGTGAGGCACCTATCTCAGCGATCTGTCTATTTCGTTCATCCATAGTTGCCTGACTCCCCG
TCGTGTAGATAACTACGATACGGGAGGGCTTACCATCTGGCCCCAGTGCTGCAATGATACCGCGAGACCC
ACGCTCACCGGCTCCAGATTTATCAGCAATAAACCAGCCAGCCGGAAGGGCCGAGCGCAGAAGTGGTCCT
GCAACTTTATCCGCCTCCATCCAGTCTATTAATTGTTGCCGGGAAGCTAGAGTAAGTAGTTCGCCAGTTA
ATAGTTTGCGCAACGTTGTTGCCATTGCTGCAGGCATCGTGGTGTCACGCTCGTCGTTTGGTATGGCTTC
ATTCAGCTCCGGTTCCCAACGATCAAGGCGAGTTACATGATCCCCCATGTTGTGCAAAAAAGCGGTTAGC
TCCTTCGGTCCTCCGATCGTTGTCAGAAGTAAGTTGGCCGCAGTGTTATCACTCATGGTTATGGCAGCAC
TGCATAATTCTCTTACTGTCATGCCATCCGTAAGATGCTTTTCTGTGACTGGTGAGTACTCAACCAAGTC
ATTCTGAGAATAGTGTATGCGGCGACCGAGTTGCTCTTGCCCGGCGTCAACACGGGATAATACCGCGCCA
CATAGCAGAACTTTAAAAGTGCTCATCATTGGAAAACGTTCTTCGGGGCGAAAACTCTCAAGGATCTTAC
CGCTGTTGAGATCCAGTTCGATGTAACCCACTCGTGCACCCAACTGATCTTCAGCATCTTTTACTTTCAC
CAGCGTTTCTGGGTGAGCAAAAACAGGAAGGCAAAATGCCGCAAAAAAGGGAATAAGGGCGACACGGAAA
TGTTGAATACTCATACTCTTCCTTTTTCAATATTATTGAAGCATTTATCAGGGTTATTGTCTCATGAGCG
GATACATATTTGAATGTATTTAGAAAAATAAACAAATAGGGGTTCCGCGCACATTTCCCCGAAAAGTGCC
ACCTGACGTCTAAGAAACCATTATTATCATGACATTAACCTATAAAAATAGGCGTATCACGAGGCCCTTT
CGT
Features (pLannotate 1.2.2; 11 found; start..end, strand, type, name):
     56..2568    +  promoter       Ac5 promoter: Drosophila melanogaster actin 5C promoter
   2588..2653    +  CDS            N (fragment): REGN_LAMBD - Experimental evidence at protein level: Swiss-Prot protein existence level 1. Plays a role as a transcriptional antitermination factor that allows the virus to initiate its lytic phase. Activates expression of the delayed viral early genes by modifying host RNA polymerase (RNAP) into a form that is resistant to termination signals. This antitermination function requires the host NusA protein which serves to stabilize the interaction between antitermination protein N and host RNA polymerase. From Escherichia phage lambda (Bacteriophage lambda).
   2678..2704    +  CDS            3xHA (fragment): three tandem HA epitope tags
   2783..3790    +  CDS            PCBP3 (fragment): PCBP3_HUMAN - Also known as PCBP3-OT1 From Homo sapiens (Human).
   4428..4469    +  CDS            V5 tag: epitope tag from simian virus 5
   4569..4703    -  polyA_signal   SV40 poly(A) signal: SV40 polyadenylation signal
   4726..4810    -  CDS            large T antigen (fragment): large T antigen from SV40 (simian virus 40)
   4811..5281    +  CDS            TcR (fragment): tetracycline efflux protein; tet; confers resistance to tetracycline
   5325..5913    -  rep_origin     ori: high-copy-number ColE1/pMB1/pBR322/pUC origin of replication
   6084..6944    -  CDS            AmpR: β-lactamase; bla; confers resistance to ampicillin, carbenicillin, and related antibiotics
   6945..7049    -  promoter       AmpR promoter: bla
