[The description below was written by a language model from this plasmid's Addgene catalogue record and pLannotate feature annotations shown in this document.]
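Description:
pAc5.1B-lambdaN-HA-DmMUB-E_AA is an insect-cell expression plasmid of about 7.1 kb that encodes the Drosophila melanogaster protein Mushroom-body expressed (MUB), isoform E. The catalogue lists the backbone as unknown, although the name and the annotated parts point to a pAc5.1-type vector. In bacteria it replicates from a ColE1/pUC-family origin and is selected with ampicillin through a β-lactamase gene driven by its own bla promoter. The record lists it as low copy even though the origin is annotated as a high-copy type. Short fragments annotated as tetracycline resistance and SV40 large T antigen appear to be non-functional backbone remnants.

Expression is driven by the constitutive Drosophila actin 5C promoter. Downstream of it lies an open reading frame that begins with a short fragment of the bacteriophage lambda N protein, followed by an HA epitope (annotated as a partial match to a 3xHA tag) and then the MUB-E coding sequence. The annotation tool labels part of the insert as a fragment of human PCBP3, which probably reflects similarity between MUB and the poly(C)-binding proteins rather than the presence of human sequence. The depositor notes that the insert differs from the reference variant E transcript by two silent mutations and a four-amino-acid insertion. A vector-derived V5 tag lies downstream of the insert, but the record does not say whether it is in frame or excluded by a stop codon. An SV40 polyadenylation signal follows.

The lambda N peptide binds boxB RNA hairpins, so fusions of this kind are typically used in tethering assays, in which the protein is recruited to a boxB-containing reporter mRNA in fly cells and the HA tag allows its detection. The record itself states only insect expression as the purpose.
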