Addgene plasmid #148216: pAc5.1B-lambdaN-HA-DmMUB-E_AA
Purpose: Insect Expression of DmMUB-E
Depositing lab: Elisa Izaurralde. Depositing organization: Max Planck Institute for Developmental Biology.
Backbone
  Vector backbone: Unknown
  Vector type: Insect Expression
Growth in bacteria
  Bacterial resistance: Ampicillin, 100 μg/mL
  Growth temperature: 37°C
  Growth strain: DH5alpha
  Copy number: Low Copy
Gene/Insert
  Gene/Insert name: DmMUB-E
  Species: D. melanogaster (fly)
  Mutation: two silent mtations and an insertion of 4 AA (91WCSQ 92) compared to the sequence given by variant E NCBI:NM_001170022.3
  Cloning method: Unknown
Terms and licenses: Academic/Nonprofit Terms; Industry Terms: Not Available to Industry
Depositor comments: Plasmids from this collection were made available to the research community and donated after the lab closed. Please note that the sequence provided by the depositing laboratory may be theoretical/predicted or based on Sanger sequencing results. There may be discrepancies between sequencing results obtained by Addgene and the depositor sequence. If an Addgene verified sequence is not available, please contact before placing your order to request that our lab fully sequence the plasmid.
How to cite: pAc5.1B-lambdaN-HA-DmMUB-E_AA was a gift from Elisa Izaurralde (Addgene plasmid # 148216 ; http://n2t.net/addgene:148216 ; RRID:Addgene_148216)
